Addgene plasmid #171327: pFTK055
Purpose: Part Plasmid Entry Vector (LVL0) from the Fungal Modular Cloning ToolKit.
Depositing lab: Arnold Driessen. Depositing organization: University of Groningen. Publication: Modular Synthetic Biology Toolkit for Filamentous Fungi. Mozsik L, Pohl C, Meyer V, Bovenberg RAL, Nygard Y, Driessen AJM. ACS Synth Biol. 2021 Nov 2. doi: 10.1021/acssynbio.1c00260. PubMed 34726388.
Backbone
  Vector backbone: pICH41308
  Vector type: Bacterial Expression, Yeast Expression, Synthetic Biology
Growth in bacteria
  Bacterial resistance: Spectinomycin, 50 μg/mL
  Growth temperature: 37°C
  Growth strain: DH5alpha
  Copy number: High Copy
Gene/Insert
  Gene/Insert name: rTA2S-M2 (TetR-3xVP16) transcriptional activator
  Species: Penicillium, Aspergillus, or other fungal sources
  Mutation: n/a
  Cloning method: Restriction Enzyme; 5′ cloning site Unknown (unknown if destroyed)
Terms and licenses: Academic/Nonprofit Terms; Industry Terms: Not Available to Industry
How to cite: pFTK055 was a gift from Arnold Driessen (Addgene plasmid # 171327 ; http://n2t.net/addgene:171327 ; RRID:Addgene_171327)
