[The description below was written by a language model from this plasmid's Addgene catalogue record and pLannotate feature annotations shown in this document.]
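Description:
pFTK055 is a level 0 (LVL0) part plasmid from the Fungal Modular Cloning ToolKit, a synthetic biology collection for building expression constructs for filamentous fungi. It is built on the pICH41308 MoClo entry backbone and, at about 3 kb, is a compact storage vector rather than an expression plasmid in its own right. It is maintained in E. coli through a high-copy ColE1/pUC-type origin and selected with spectinomycin by means of the aadA aminoglycoside adenylyltransferase gene, which sits downstream of a bla-type (AmpR) promoter. The short integrase, gentamicin acetyltransferase and lacI fragments flagged by the annotation appear to be non-functional remnants flanking the resistance cassette and cloning region, not working genes.

The stored part is the coding sequence for rtTA2S-M2, a reverse tetracycline-controlled transactivator made of a mutated TetR DNA-binding domain fused to three minimal VP16 activation motifs; the annotation identifies it as rtTA-Advanced. In a Tet-On arrangement this protein binds tet operator sequences in a responsive promoter and activates transcription only when doxycycline or tetracycline is present. No promoter or terminator is annotated around the coding sequence, which fits a promoterless coding-sequence module. Such level 0 parts are normally released by Type IIS restriction and combined by Golden Gate assembly with promoter and terminator parts into higher-level transcription units, although the record does not list the flanking cloning sites or overhangs. The catalogue lists the species as fungal sources, but the activator itself is a synthetic bacterial and viral fusion. Its likely use is building inducible gene-expression circuits in Penicillium, Aspergillus and related fungi.
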