Features (pLannotate 1.2.2; 7 found; start..end, strand, type, name):
    110..214     +  promoter       AmpR promoter: bla
    205..285     -  CDS            int (fragment): INT2_ECOLX - Protein inferred from homology: Swiss-Prot protein existence level 3. Putative integrase believed to be involved in the insertion of antibiotic resistance genes into plasmids and transposons. From Escherichia coli.
    373..429     +  CDS            GmR (fragment): gentamycin acetyltransferase; aacC1; confers resistance to gentamycin
    436..1224    +  CDS            aadA: S3AD_ECOLX - Experimental evidence at protein level: Swiss-Prot protein existence level 1. Mediates bacterial resistance to the antibiotics streptomycin and spectinomycin. From Escherichia coli.
   1398..1986    +  rep_origin     ori: high-copy-number ColE1/pMB1/pBR322/pUC origin of replication
   2169..2218    +  CDS            lacI (fragment): lac repressor; lacI; The lac repressor binds to the lac operator to inhibit transcription in E. coli. This inhibition can be relieved by adding lactose or isopropyl-β-D-thiogalactopyranoside (IPTG).
   2238..2984    +  CDS            rtTA-Advanced: improved tetracycline-controlled transactivator In the Tet-On® system, rtTA-Advanced binds to the Tet-responsive element and stimulates transcription only in the presence of tetracycline or doxycycline.
>Addgene plasmid #171327 | pFTK055 | addgene full sequence | sequence record 351262 | Addgene NGS Result
GTGGCTCTTCAGTGGACGAAAGGGCCTCGTGATACGCCTATTTTTATAGGTTAATGTCATGATAATAATG
GTTTCTTAGACGTCAGGTGGCACTTTTCGGGGAAATGTGCGCGGAACCCCTATTTGTTTATTTTTCTAAA
TACATTCAAATATGTATCCGCTCATGAGACAATAACCCTGATAAATGCTTCAATAATATTGAAAAAGGAA
GAGTATGCGCTCACGCAACTGGTCCAGAACCTTGACCGAACGCAGCGGTGGTAACGGCGCAGTGGCGGTT
TTCATGGCTTGTTATGACTGTTTTTTTTTGGGGTACAGTCTATGCCTCGGGCATCCAAGCAGCAAGCGCG
TTACGCCGTGGGTCGATGTTTGATGTTATGGAGCAGCAACGATGTTACGCAGCAGGGCAGTCGCCCTAAA
ACAAAGTTAAACATCATGAGGGAAGCGGTGATCGCCGAAGTATCGACTCAACTATCAGAGGTAGTTGGCG
TCATCGAGCGCCATCTCGAACCGACGTTGCTGGCCGTACATTTGTACGGCTCCGCAGTGGATGGCGGCCT
GAAGCCACACAGCGATATTGATTTGCTGGTTACGGTGACCGTAAGGCTTGATGAAACAACGCGGCGAGCT
TTGATCAACGACCTTTTGGAAACTTCGGCTTCCCCTGGAGAGAGCGAGATTCTCCGCGCTGTAGAAGTCA
CCATTGTTGTGCACGACGACATCATTCCGTGGCGTTATCCAGCTAAGCGCGAACTGCAATTTGGAGAATG
GCAGCGCAATGACATTCTTGCAGGTATCTTCGAGCCAGCCACGATCGACATTGATCTGGCTATCTTGCTG
ACAAAAGCAAGAGAACATAGCGTTGCCTTGGTAGGTCCAGCGGCGGAGGAACTCTTTGATCCGGTTCCTG
AACAGGATCTATTTGAGGCGCTAAATGAAACCTTAACGCTATGGAACTCGCCGCCCGACTGGGCTGGCGA
TGAGCGAAATGTAGTGCTTACGTTGTCCCGCATTTGGTACAGCGCAGTAACCGGCAAAATCGCGCCGAAG
GATGTCGCTGCCGACTGGGCAATGGAGCGCCTGCCGGCCCAGTATCAGCCCGTCATACTTGAAGCTAGAC
AGGCTTATCTTGGACAAGAAGAAGATCGCTTGGCCTCGCGCGCAGATCAGTTGGAAGAATTTGTCCATTA
CGTAAAAGGCGAGATCACCAAGGTAGTCGGCAAATAACTGTCAGACCAAGTTTACTCATATATACTTTAG
ATTGATTTAAAACTTCATTTTTAATTTAAAAGGATCTAGGTGAAGATCCTTTTTGATAATCTCATGACCA
AAATCCCTTAACGTGAGTTTTCGTTCCACTGAGCGTCAGACCCCGTAGAAAAGATCAAAGGATCTTCTTG
AGATCCTTTTTTTCTGCGCGTAATCTGCTGCTTGCAAACAAAAAAACCACCGCTACCAGCGGTGGTTTGT
TTGCCGGATCAAGAGCTACCAACTCTTTTTCCGAAGGTAACTGGCTTCAGCAGAGCGCAGATACCAAATA
CTGTTCTTCTAGTGTAGCCGTAGTTAGGCCACCACTTCAAGAACTCTGTAGCACCGCCTACATACCTCGC
TCTGCTAATCCTGTTACCAGTGGCTGCTGCCAGTGGCGATAAGTCGTGTCTTACCGGGTTGGACTCAAGA
CGATAGTTACCGGATAAGGCGCAGCGGTCGGGCTGAACGGGGGGTTCGTGCACACAGCCCAGCTTGGAGC
GAACGACCTACACCGAACTGAGATACCTACAGCGTGAGCTATGAGAAAGCGCCACGCTTCCCGAAGGGAG
AAAGGCGGACAGGTATCCGGTAAGCGGCAGGGTCGGAACAGGAGAGCGCACGAGGGAGCTTCCAGGGGGA
AACGCCTGGTATCTTTATAGTCCTGTCGGGTTTCGCCACCTCTGACTTGAGCGTCGATTTTTGTGATGCT
CGTCAGGGGGGCGGAGCCTATGGAAAAACGCCAGCAACGCGGCCTTTTTACGGTTCCTGGCCTTTTGCTG
GCCTTTTGCTCACATGTTCTTTCCTGCGTTATCCCCTGATTCTGTGGATAACCGTATTACCGCCTTTGAG
TGAGCTGATACCGCTCGCCGCAGCCGAACGACCGAGCGCAGCGAGTCAGTGAGCGAGGAAGCGGAAGAGC
GCCCAATACGCAAACCGCCTCTCCCCGCGCGTTGGCCGATTCATTAATCACTCTGTGGTCTCAAATGATG
TCTAGACTGGACAAGAGCAAAGTCATAAACGGCGCTCTGGAATTACTCAATGGAGTCGGTATCGAAGGCC
TGACGACAAGGAAACTCGCTCAAAAGCTGGGAGTTGAGCAGCCTACCCTGTACTGGCACGTGAAGAACAA
GCGGGCCCTGCTCGATGCCCTGCCAATCGAGATGCTGGACAGGCATCATACCCACTTCTGCCCCCTGGAA
GGCGAGTCATGGCAAGACTTTCTGCGGAACAACGCCAAGTCATTCCGCTGTGCTCTCCTCTCACATCGCG
ACGGGGCTAAAGTGCATCTCGGCACCCGCCCAACAGAGAAACAGTACGAAACCCTGGAAAATCAGCTCGC
GTTCCTGTGTCAGCAAGGCTTCTCCCTGGAGAACGCACTGTACGCTCTGTCCGCCGTGGGCCACTTTACA
CTGGGCTGCGTATTGGAGGAACAGGAGCATCAAGTAGCAAAAGAGGAAAGAGAGACACCTACCACCGATT
CTATGCCCCCACTTCTGAGACAAGCAATTGAGCTGTTCGACCGGCAGGGAGCCGAACCTGCCTTCCTTTT
CGGCCTGGAACTAATCATATGTGGCCTGGAGAAACAGCTAAAGTGCGAAAGCGGCGGGCCGGCCGACGCC
CTTGACGATTTTGACTTAGACATGCTCCCAGCCGATGCCCTTGACGACTTTGACCTTGATATGCTGCCTG
CTGACGCTCTTGACGATTTTGACCTTGACATGCTCCCCGGGTAAGCTTTGAGACCACGAA
